>Addgene plasmid #228609 | pR-mRuby3 | addgene full sequence | sequence record 452462 | Addgene NGS Result
GGTCGAATGGGCAGGTAGCCGGATCAAGCGTATGCAGCCGCCGCATTGCATCAGCCATGATGGATACTTT
CTCGGCAGGAGCAAGGTGAGATGACAGGAGATCCTGCCCCGGCACTTCGCCCAATAGCAGCCAGTCCCTT
CCCGCTTCAGTGACAACGTCGAGCACAGCTGCGCAAGGAACGCCCGTCGTGGCCAGCCACGATAGCCGCG
CTGCCTCGTCTTGCAGTTCATTCAGGGCACCGGACAGGTCGGTCTTGACAAAAAGAACCGGGCGCCCCTG
CGCTGACAGCCGGAACACGGCGGCATCAGAGCAGCCGATTGTCTGTTGTGCCCAGTCATAGCCGAATAGC
CTCTCCACCCAAGCGGCCGGAGAACCTGCGTGCAATCCATCTTGTTCAATCATGCGAAACGATCCTCATC
CTGTCTCTTGATCGATCTTTGCAAAAGCCTAGGCCTCCAAAAAAGCCTCCTCACTACTTCTGGAATAGCT
CAGAGGCCGAGGCGGCCTCGGCCTCTGCATAAATAAAAAAAATTAGTCAGCCATGGGGCGGAGAATGGGC
GGAACTGGGCGGAGTTAGGGGCGGGATGGGCGGAGTTAGGGGCGGGACTATGGTTGCTGACTAATTGAGA
TGCATGCTTTGCATACTTCTGCCTGCTGGGGAGCCTGGGGACTTTCCACACCCTAACTGACACACATTCC
ACAGCTGGTTCTTTCCGCCTCAGGACTCTTCCTTTAAGTACTG
[124 nt withheld, positions 744-867]
C
[91 nt withheld, positions 869-959]
A
[49 nt withheld, positions 961-1009]
CCTTTGACGTTGGAGTCCACGTTCTTT
[37 nt withheld, positions 1037-1073]
ACCCTATCTCGGTCTATTCTTTTGATTTATAAGGGATTTTGCCGATTTCGGCCTATTGGTTAAAAAATGA
GCTGATTTAACAAAAATTTAACGCGAATTTTAACAAAATATTAACGCTTACAATTTACGCCTTAAGATAC
ATTGATGAGTTTGGACAAACCACAACTAGAATGCAGTGAAAAAAATGCTTTATTTGTGAAATTTGTGATG
CTATTGCTTTATTTGTAACCATTATAAGCTGCAATAAACAAGTTAACAACAACAATTGCATTCATTTTAT
GTTTCAGAATTCCGACCATGGAATTCGTCTTCAATTATGAAGACATGGAGCCCTTGTACAGCTCGTCCAT
GCCACCACCAAGGTTGCTGTATTTGGCAACTGCCACTTCTCTTTGCACTACGTAGGTTTCATTGTCACTC
TCCTCGATCCTTTCCAGGCGGTGATCAACGGCATGGACACCGGGCATCTTGATGTTCCCGACGGTCTTTT
TTGACCTGTAAGTTGTCACGAAGTTGCAGTGCAGATGGCCACCACCATCAACTTTCAGTGCGATGTCAGT
GTATCCTCTCAGACCACCATCTGCTGGATACATCATCTCTGTATTAGGCTCCCAACCCTTGGTTTTCTTC
TGCATCACGGGACCATTGGAGGGAAAGTTTACCCCTCTGACCTTGACGTTGTAGACGAGCTCGCCATCCT
CAAGGCTGGTGTCCTGCGTGACGGTGACGACTCCACCATCTTCGTATCTCGTAACTCTTTCCCAAGTAAA
ACCCTCAGGAAAGGACTGTTTAAAGAAATCAGGGATGTCGGCCGGGTACTTGATAAAGGTACGGCTGCCA
TACATGAACGACGTGGCAAGAATGTCAAAGGCAAATGGCAGGGGTCCTCCCTCGATGACTTTGATCCTCA
TGGTTTGCACTCCCTCGTACGGTCTGCCTTCTCCTTCACCTGTGCATTTGAATTGGTGGCCGTTGACCGA
ACCTTCCATGACCACCTTCATACGCATATTTTCCTTGATCAGCTCTTCGCCCTTAGACACCATGGTGGCG
GCGGATCCATTTCGATAAGCCAGTAAGCACGAGGCTGATCAGCGGTAGCTCTGCTTATATAGACCTCCCA
CCGTACACGCCTACCGCCCATTTGCGTCAATGGGGCGGAGTTGTTACGACATTTTGGAAAGTCCCGTTGA
TTTTGGTGCCAAAACAAACTCCCATTGACGTCAATGGGGTGGAGACTTGGAAATCCCCGTGAGTCAAACC
GCTATCCACGCCCATTGATGTACTGCCAAAACCGCATCACCATGGTAATAGCGATGACTAATACGTAGAT
GTACTGCCAAGTAGGAAAGTCCCATAAGGTCATGTACTGGGCATAATGCCAGGCGGGCCATTTACCGTCA
TTGACGTCAATAGGGGGCGTACTTGGCATATGATACACTTGATGTACTGCCAAGTGGGCAGTTTACCGTA
AATACTCCACCCATTGACGTCAATGGAAAGTCCCTATTGGCGTTACTATGGGAACATACGTCATTATTGA
CGTCAATGGGCGGGGGTCGTTGGGCGGTCAGCCAGGCGGGCCATTTACCGTAAGTTATGTAACGGCTAGC
CGGAACTCCATATATGGGCTATGAACTAATGACCCCGTAATTGATTACTATTAATAACTAATGCATGGCG
GTAATACGGTTATCCACAGAATCAGGGGATAACGCAGGAAAGAACATGTGAGCAAAAGGCCAGCAAAAGG
CCAGGAACCGTAAAAAGGCCGCGTTGCTGGCGTTTTTCCATAGGCTCCGCCCCCCTGACGAGCATCACAA
AAATCGACGCTCAAGTCAGAGGTGGCGAAACCCGACAGGACTATAAAGATACCAGGCGTTTCCCCCTGGA
AGCTCCCTCGTGCGCTCTCCTGTTCCGACCCTGCCGCTTACCGGATACCTGTCCGCCTTTCTCCCTTCGG
GAAGCGTGGCGCTTTCTCATAGCTCACGCTGTAGGTATCTCAGTTCGGTGTAGGTCGTTCGCTCCAAGCT
GGGCTGTGTGCACGAACCCCCCGTTCAGCCCGACCGCTGCGCCTTATCCGGTAACTATCGTCTTGAGTCC
AACCCGGTAAGACACGACTTATCGCCACTGGCAGCAGCCACTGGTAACAGGATTAGCAGAGCGAGGTATG
TAGGCGGTGCTACAGAGTTCTTGAAGTGGTGGCCTAACTACGGCTACACTAGAAGAACAGTATTTGGTAT
CTGCGCTCTGCTGAAGCCAGTTACCTTCGGAAAAAGAGTTGGTAGCTCTTGATCCGGCAAACAAACCACC
GCTGGTAGCGGTGGTTTTTTTGTTTGCAAGCAGCAGATTACGCGCAGAAAAAAAGGATCTCAAGAAGATC
CTTTGATCTTTTCTACGGGGTCTGACGCTCAGTGGAACGAACCGCGTTTATGAACAAACGACCCAACACC
GTGCGTTTTATTCTGTCTTTTTATTGCCGTCATAGCGCGGGTTCCTTCCGGTATTGTCTCCTTCCGTGTT
TCAGTTAGCCTCCCCCTAGGGTGGGCGAAGAACTCCAGCATGAGATCCCCGCGCTGGAGGATCATCCAGC
CGGCGTCCCGGAAAACGATTCCGAAGCCCAACCTTTCATAGAAGGCGGCGGTGGAATCGAAATCTCGTGA
TGGCAGGTTGGGCGTCGCTTGGTCGGTCATTTCGAACCCCAGAGTCCCGCTCAGAAGAACTCGTCAAGAA
GGCGATAGAAGGCGATGCGCTGCGAATCGGGAGCGGCGATACCGTAAAGCACGAGGAAGCGGTCAGCCCA
TTCGCCGCCAAGCTCTTCAGCAATATCACGGGTAGCCAACGCTATGTCCTGATAGCGGTCCGCCACACCC
AGCCGGCCACAGTCGATGAATCCAGAAAAGCGGCCATTTTCCACCATGATATTCGGCAAGCAGGCATCGC
CATGGGTCACGACGAGATCCTCGCCGTCGGGCATGCTCGCCTTGAGCCTGGCGAACAGTTCGGCTGGCGC
GAGCCCCTGATGCTCTTCGTCCAGATCATCCTGATCGACAAGACCGGCTTCCATCCGAGTACGTGCTCGC
TCGATGCGATGTTTCGCTTGGT
Features (pLannotate 1.2.2; 10 found; start..end, strand, type, name):
    446..656     -  promoter       SV40 promoter: SV40 early promoter
    744..1172    +  rep_origin     f1 ori (sequence partly withheld): f1 bacteriophage origin of replication; arrow indicates direction of (+) strand synthesis
   1206..1327    -  polyA_signal   SV40 poly(A) signal: SV40 polyadenylation signal
   1406..2116    -  CDS            mRuby3: mRuby3 is a basic (constitutively fluorescent) red fluorescent protein published in 2016, derived from Entacmaea quadricolor. It has low acid sensitivity.
   2170..2373    -  promoter       CMV promoter: human cytomegalovirus (CMV) immediate early promoter
   2374..2677    -  enhancer       CMV enhancer: human cytomegalovirus immediate early enhancer
   2858..3446    -  rep_origin     ori: high-copy-number ColE1/pMB1/pBR322/pUC origin of replication
   3505..3552    -  polyA_signal   HSV TK poly(A) signal: herpes simplex virus thymidine kinase polyadenylation signal (Cole and Stacy, 1985)
   3611..3763    -  CDS            ble (fragment): BLE_KLEPN - Experimental evidence at protein level: Swiss-Prot protein existence level 1. Binding protein with a strong affinity to the bleomycin family of antibiotics. Binds to CL990; an antimitotic-antibiotic compound. From Klebsiella pneumoniae.
   3784..403     -  CDS            NeoR/KanR (across the origin): aminoglycoside phosphotransferase from Tn5; aph(3')-II (or nptII); confers resistance to neomycin, kanamycin, and G418 (Geneticin®)
