[The description below was written by a language model from this plasmid's Addgene catalogue record and pLannotate feature annotations shown in this document.]
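Description:
pR-mRuby3 is a 4,175 bp mammalian expression plasmid built on the depositing lab's pReceiver backbone. It carries the red fluorescent protein mRuby3 as a single-fluorophore unit for constructing MuSIC (multiplexed spectral) fluorescence barcodes. It is propagated in E. coli as a high-copy plasmid from a ColE1/pUC-type origin under kanamycin selection, and it also contains an f1 bacteriophage origin, which can support single-stranded DNA production.

The payload is a simple expression cassette: the human cytomegalovirus immediate-early enhancer and promoter drive the 711 bp synthetic mRuby3 coding sequence, and an SV40 polyadenylation signal terminates the transcript. mRuby3 is a constitutively fluorescent red protein derived from Entacmaea quadricolor. According to the record, silent mutations were introduced into the coding sequence to remove restriction sites needed for cloning, and the insert was assembled by Golden Gate, consistent with a modular design in which fluorescent protein units are combined into barcodes. No fusion tags or localisation signals are annotated.

A second cassette places the Tn5 aminoglycoside phosphotransferase gene (NeoR/KanR) downstream of the SV40 early promoter, with an HSV thymidine kinase polyadenylation signal. This marker provides the kanamycin resistance used in bacteria and could in principle confer G418 resistance in mammalian cells, although the record does not mention such use. A short fragment of a bleomycin-resistance gene is annotated next to it and appears to be a backbone remnant rather than a functional marker. The plasmid is used to express mRuby3 in mammalian cells, for example as a building block for genetically encoded barcodes read out at the single-cell level by spectral flow cytometry.
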