Addgene plasmid #228609: pR-mRuby3
Purpose: Mammalian expression of mRuby3, for MuSIC barcode construction
Depositing lab: Marc Birtwistle. Depositing organization: Clemson University. Publication: Genetically Encoded Fluorescence Barcodes Allow for Single-Cell Analysis via Spectral Flow Cytometry. Lu X, Pritko DJ, Abravanel ME, Huggins JR, Ogunleye O, Biswas T, Ashy KC, Woods SK, Livingston MWT, Blenner MA, Birtwistle MR. ACS Synth Biol. 2025 May 16;14(5):1533-1548. doi: 10.1021/acssynbio.4c00807. Epub 2025 May 6. PubMed 40326708.
Backbone
  Vector backbone: pReceiver
  Backbone manufacturer: Birtwistle lab
  Vector type: Mammalian Expression
Growth in bacteria
  Bacterial resistance: Kanamycin, 50 μg/mL
  Growth temperature: 37°C
  Growth strain: DH5alpha
  Copy number: High Copy
Gene/Insert
  Gene/Insert name: mRuby3
  Species: Synthetic
  Insert size (bp): 711
  Mutation: We introduced some silent mutations to avoid essential restriction enzyme sites.
  Promoter: CMV
  Cloning method: Golden Gate
Terms and licenses: Academic/Nonprofit Terms; Industry Terms: Not Available to Industry
Depositor comments: Please visit https://doi.org/10.1101/2024.10.23.619855 for bioRxiv preprint.
How to cite: pR-mRuby3 was a gift from Marc Birtwistle (Addgene plasmid # 228609 ; http://n2t.net/addgene:228609 ; RRID:Addgene_228609)
