>Addgene plasmid #228609 | pR-mRuby3 | depositor partial sequence | sequence record 449212 | mRuby3
ATGGTGTCTAAGGGCGAAGAGCTGATCAAGGAAAATATGCGTATGAAGGTGGTCATGGAAGGTTCGGTCA
ACGGCCACCAATTCAAATGCACAGGTGAAGGAGAAGGCAGACCGTACGAGGGAGTGCAAACCATGAGGAT
CAAAGTCATCGAGGGAGGACCCCTGCCATTTGCCTTTGACATTCTTGCCACGTCGTTCATGTATGGCAGC
CGTACCTTTATCAAGTACCCGGCCGACATCCCTGATTTCTTTAAACAGTCCTTTCCTGAGGGTTTTACTT
GGGAAAGAGTTACGAGATACGAAGATGGTGGAGTCGTCACCGTCACGCAGGACACCAGCCTTGAGGATGG
CGAGCTCGTCTACAACGTCAAGGTCAGAGGGGTAAACTTTCCCTCCAATGGTCCCGTGATGCAGAAGAAA
ACCAAGGGTTGGGAGCCTAATACAGAGATGATGTATCCAGCAGATGGTGGTCTGAGAGGATACACTGACA
TCGCACTGAAAGTTGATGGTGGTGGCCATCTGCACTGCAACTTCGTGACAACTTACAGGTCAAAAAAGAC
CGTCGGGAACATCAAGATGCCCGGTGTCCATGCCGTTGATCACCGCCTGGAAAGGATCGAGGAGAGTGAC
AATGAAACCTACGTAGTGCAAAGAGAAGTGGCAGTTGCCAAATACAGCAACCTTGGTGGTGGCATGGACG
AGCTGTACAAG
